Addgene plasmid #192267: pInducer-FRA1
Purpose: Doxycycline-inducible expression of murine FRA1 (Fosl1)
Depositing lab: Günter Schneider. Depositing organization: Klinikum der Technischen Universität München (TUM Klinikum). Publication: AP1/Fra1 confers resistance to MAPK cascade inhibition in pancreatic cancer. Schneeweis C, Diersch S, Hassan Z, Krauss L, Schneider C, Lucarelli D, Falcomata C, Steiger K, Ollinger R, Kramer OH, Arlt A, Grade M, Schmidt-Supprian M, Hessmann E, Wirth M, Rad R, Reichert M, Saur D, Schneider G. Cell Mol Life Sci. 2022 Dec 19;80(1):12. doi: 10.1007/s00018-022-04638-y. PubMed 36534167.
Backbone
  Vector backbone: pInducer20-Blast (Plasmid #109334)
  Backbone manufacturer: Jean Cook
  Backbone size w/o insert (bp): 12215
  Total vector size (bp): 11369
  Vector type: Mammalian Expression, Lentiviral ; Inducible Expression
  Selectable markers: Blasticidin
Growth in bacteria
  Bacterial resistance: Ampicillin, 100 μg/mL
  Growth temperature: 37°C
  Growth strain: NEB Stable
  Copy number: Unknown
Gene/Insert
  Gene/Insert name: Fosl1 (alt names: Fra1; fos-like antigen 1)
  Species: M. musculus (mouse)
  Insert size (bp): 822
  Entrez Gene: Fosl1 (a.k.a. Fra1, fra-1)
  Cloning method: Gateway Cloning
  Sequencing primers: 5′ CCATAGAAGACACCGGGACC
Terms and licenses: Academic/Nonprofit Terms; Industry Terms: Not Available to Industry
How to cite: pInducer-FRA1 was a gift from Günter Schneider (Addgene plasmid # 192267 ; http://n2t.net/addgene:192267 ; RRID:Addgene_192267)
