[The description below was written by a language model from this plasmid's Addgene catalogue record and pLannotate feature annotations shown in this document.]
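Description:
pInducer-FRA1 is an all-in-one, doxycycline-inducible lentiviral expression vector carrying the mouse Fosl1 (Fra1, fos-like antigen 1) coding sequence, built by Gateway recombination into the pInducer20-Blast backbone. It is propagated in E. coli through a high-copy ColE1/pUC-type origin with ampicillin resistance (β-lactamase). The lentiviral portion is of HIV-1 origin: a truncated 5' LTR, the Ψ packaging signal with a gag fragment, the Rev response element, the cPPT/CTS, a WPRE to enhance transcript expression, and a ΔU3 self-inactivating 3' LTR, so that integrated proviruses lack LTR promoter activity and rely on the internal promoters.

The payload consists of two units. In the first, a tetracycline response element fused to a minimal CMV promoter drives the Fosl1 open reading frame of about 820 bp, which is flanked by the attB1 and attB2 sites left by the Gateway reaction; no epitope tag or reporter is annotated on it. In the second, the constitutive human ubiquitin C promoter expresses the reverse tetracycline transactivator rtTA3, followed by an EMCV IRES and blasticidin S deaminase, allowing blasticidin selection of transduced mammalian cells. Adding doxycycline lets rtTA3 bind the response element and switch on Fosl1. The feature table also shows a NeoR/KanR coding sequence immediately downstream of the blasticidin gene, probably a remnant of the neomycin-selectable parent; the record lists only blasticidin as the selectable marker. The sequenced record (11,258 nt) is slightly shorter than the stated total size. According to the record, the plasmid serves for inducible FRA1 expression, and the associated publication concerns AP1/Fra1 in resistance to MAPK pathway inhibition in pancreatic cancer.
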