Features (pLannotate 1.2.2; 34 found; start..end, strand, type, name):
    377..634     +  LTR            5' LTR (truncated): truncated 5' long terminal repeat (LTR) from HIV-1
    681..806     +  misc_feature   HIV-1 Ψ: packaging signal of human immunodeficiency virus type 1
    790..1128    +  CDS            HIV-1 gag (fragment): gag protein from human immunodeficiency virus 1; gag
   1303..1536    +  misc_feature   RRE: The Rev response element (RRE) of HIV-1 allows for Rev-dependent mRNA export from the nucleus to the cytoplasm.
   1913..2013    +  CDS            Rev (fragment): human immunodeficiency virus 1 (HIV-1) Rev protein; rev; enhances nuclear export of unspliced and incompletely spliced viral mRNAs
   2058..2175    +  misc_feature   cPPT/CTS: central polypurine tract and central termination sequence of HIV-1
   2222..2389    +  protein_bind   tetracycline response element (fragment): contains seven copies of the tetracycline operator tetO tetracycline repressor TetR
   2407..2445    +  promoter       minimal CMV promoter: human cytomegalovirus (CMV) immediate early promoter
   2575..2599    +  protein_bind   attB1: mutant version of attB; recombination site for the Gateway® BP reaction BP Clonase™
   2602..3420    +  CDS            Fosl1: FOSL1_MOUSE - Also known as Fra1. Experimental evidence at transcript level: Swiss-Prot protein existence level 2. From Mus musculus (Mouse).
   3424..3448    -  protein_bind   attB2: mutant version of attB; recombination site for the Gateway® BP reaction BP Clonase™
   3560..3595    +  promoter       PGK promoter (fragment): mouse phosphoglycerate kinase 1 promoter
   3613..4824    +  promoter       UbC promoter: human ubiquitin C promoter
   4883..5580    +  CDS            rtTA3 (fragment): reverse tetracycline transactivator 3 activates expression from Tet-responsive promoters in the presence of doxycycline
   5510..5620    +  CDS            VP48: 3 tandem repeats of the minimal activation domain of herpes simplex virus VP16 (Cheng et al., 2013)
   5793..6255    +  misc_feature   IRES: internal ribosome entry site (IRES) of the encephalomyocarditis virus (EMCV)
   6265..6663    +  CDS            BSD: blasticidin S deaminase; Aspergillus terreus BSD; confers resistance to blasticidin
   6677..7471    +  CDS            NeoR/KanR: aminoglycoside phosphotransferase from Tn5; aph(3')-II (or nptII); confers resistance to neomycin, kanamycin, and G418 (Geneticin®)
   7499..7582    +  CDS            large T antigen (fragment): large T antigen from SV40 (simian virus 40)
   7616..7636    +  misc_feature   MCS (fragment): pBluescript multiple cloning site
   7648..8236    +  misc_feature   WPRE: woodchuck hepatitis virus posttranscriptional regulatory element
   8244..8309    +  CDS            nef (fragment): NEF_HV1Z2 - Experimental evidence at protein level: Swiss-Prot protein existence level 1. Extracellular Nef protein targets CD4(+) T-lymphocytes for apoptosis by interacting with CXCR4 surface receptors. From Human immunodeficiency virus type 1 group M subtype D (isolate Z2/CDC-Z34) (HIV-1).
   8311..8544    +  LTR            3' LTR (ΔU3): self-inactivating 3' long terminal repeat (LTR) from HIV-1
   8749..8853    +  promoter       AmpR promoter: bla
   8854..9714    +  CDS            AmpR: β-lactamase; bla; confers resistance to ampicillin, carbenicillin, and related antibiotics
   9885..10473   +  rep_origin     ori: high-copy-number ColE1/pMB1/pBR322/pUC origin of replication
  10656..10710   +  CDS            lacI (fragment): lac repressor; lacI; The lac repressor binds to the lac operator to inhibit transcription in E. coli. This inhibition can be relieved by adding lactose or isopropyl-β-D-thiogalactopyranoside (IPTG).
  10716..10809   +  rep_origin     SV40 ori (fragment): SV40 origin of replication
  10834..10871   +  CDS            lacI (fragment): lac repressor; lacI; The lac repressor binds to the lac operator to inhibit transcription in E. coli. This inhibition can be relieved by adding lactose or isopropyl-β-D-thiogalactopyranoside (IPTG).
  10884..10905   +  protein_bind   CAP binding site: CAP binding activates transcription in the presence of cAMP. E. coli catabolite activator protein
  10920..10950   +  promoter       lac promoter: promoter for the E. coli lac operon
  10954..10976   +  protein_bind   lac operator (fragment): The lac repressor binds to the lac operator to inhibit transcription in E. coli. This inhibition can be relieved by adding lactose or isopropyl-β-D-thiogalactopyranoside (IPTG). lac repressor encoded by lacI
  11008..11091   +  polyA_signal   SV40 poly(A) signal (fragment): SV40 polyadenylation signal
  11258..329     +  CDS            nef (fragment) (across the origin): NEF_HV1BR - Experimental evidence at protein level: Swiss-Prot protein existence level 1. Extracellular Nef protein targets CD4(+) T-lymphocytes for apoptosis by interacting with CXCR4 surface receptors (PubMed:14990729). From Human immunodeficiency virus type 1 group M subtype B (isolate BRU/LAI) (HIV-1).
>Addgene plasmid #192267 | pInducer-FRA1 | addgene full sequence | sequence record 380379 | Addgene NGS Result
TGGAAGGGCTAATTCACTCCCAAAGAAGACAAGATATCCTTGATCTGTGGATCTACCACACACAAGGCTA
CTTCCCTGATTAGCAGAACTACACACCAGGGCCAGGGGTCAGATATCCACTGACCTTTGGATGGTGCTAC
AAGCTAGTACCAGTTGAGCCAGATAAGGTAGAAGAGGCCAATAAAGGAGAGAACACCAGCTTGTTACACC
CTGTGAGCCTGCATGGGATGGATGACCCGGAGAGAGAAGTGTTAGAGTGGAGGTTTGACAGCCGCCTAGC
ATTTCATCACGTGGCCCGAGAGCTGCATCCGGAGTACTTCAAGAACTGCTGATATCGAGCTTGCTACAAG
GGACTTTCCGCTGGGGACTTTCCAGGGAGGCGTGGCCTGGGCGGGACTGGGGAGTGGCGAGCCCTCAGAT
CCTGCATATAAGCAGCTGCTTTTTGCCTGTACTGGGTCTCTCTGGTTAGACCAGATCTGAGCCTGGGAGC
TCTCTGGCTAACTAGGGAACCCACTGCTTAAGCCTCAATAAAGCTTGCCTTGAGTGCTTCAAGTAGTGTG
TGCCCGTCTGTTGTGTGACTCTGGTAACTAGAGATCCCTCAGACCCTTTTAGTCAGTGTGGAAAATCTCT
AGCAGTGGCGCCCGAACAGGGACTTGAAAGCGAAAGGGAAACCAGAGGAGCTCTCTCGACGCAGGACTCG
GCTTGCTGAAGCGCGCACGGCAAGAGGCGAGGGGCGGCGACTGGTGAGTACGCCAAAAATTTTGACTAGC
GGAGGCTAGAAGGAGAGAGATGGGTGCGAGAGCGTCAGTATTAAGCGGGGGAGAATTAGATCGCGATGGG
AAAAAATTCGGTTAAGGCCAGGGGGAAAGAAAAAATATAAATTAAAACATATAGTATGGGCAAGCAGGGA
GCTAGAACGATTCGCAGTTAATCCTGGCCTGTTAGAAACATCAGAAGGCTGTAGACAAATACTGGGACAG
CTACAACCATCCCTTCAGACAGGATCAGAAGAACTTAGATCATTATATAATACAGTAGCAACCCTCTATT
GTGTGCATCAAAGGATAGAGATAAAAGACACCAAGGAAGCTTTAGACAAGATAGAGGAAGAGCAAAACAA
AAGTAAGACCACCGCACAGCAAGCGGCCGGCCGCTGATCTTCAGACCTGGAGGAGGAGATATGAGGGACA
ATTGGAGAAGTGAATTATATAAATATAAAGTAGTAAAAATTGAACCATTAGGAGTAGCACCCACCAAGGC
AAAGAGAAGAGTGGTGCAGAGAGAAAAAAGAGCAGTGGGAATAGGAGCTTTGTTCCTTGGGTTCTTGGGA
GCAGCAGGAAGCACTATGGGCGCAGCGTCAATGACGCTGACGGTACAGGCCAGACAATTATTGTCTGGTA
TAGTGCAGCAGCAGAACAATTTGCTGAGGGCTATTGAGGCGCAACAGCATCTGTTGCAACTCACAGTCTG
GGGCATCAAGCAGCTCCAGGCAAGAATCCTGGCTGTGGAAAGATACCTAAAGGATCAACAGCTCCTGGGG
ATTTGGGGTTGCTCTGGAAAACTCATTTGCACCACTGCTGTGCCTTGGAATGCTAGTTGGAGTAATAAAT
CTCTGGAACAGATTTGGAATCACACGACCTGGATGGAGTGGGACAGAGAAATTAACAATTACACAAGCTT
AATACACTCCTTAATTGAAGAATCGCAAAACCAGCAAGAAAAGAATGAACAAGAATTATTGGAATTAGAT
AAATGGGCAAGTTTGTGGAATTGGTTTAACATAACAAATTGGCTGTGGTATATAAAATTATTCATAATGA
TAGTAGGAGGCTTGGTAGGTTTAAGAATAGTTTTTGCTGTACTTTCTATAGTGAATAGAGTTAGGCAGGG
ATATTCACCATTATCGTTTCAGACCCACCTCCCAACCCCGAGGGGACCCGACAGGCCCGAAGGAATAGAA
GAAGAAGGTGGAGAGAGAGACAGAGACAGATCCATTCGATTAGTGAACGGATCTCGACGGTATCGCCGAA
TTCACAAATGGCAGTATTCATCCACAATTTTAAAAGAAAAGGGGGGATTGGGGGGTACAGTGCAGGGGAA
AGAATAGTAGACATAATAGCAACAGACATACAAACTAAAGAATTACAAAAACAAATTACAAAAATTCAAA
ATTTTCGGGTTTATTACAGGGACAGCAGAGATCCAGTTTGGACTAGGATCCTTTACCACTCCCTATCAGT
GATAGAGAAAAGTGAAAGTCGAGTTTACCACTCCCTATCAGTGATAGAGAAAAGTGAAAGTCGAGTTTAC
CACTCCCTATCAGTGATAGAGAAAAGTGAAAGTCGAGTTTACCACTCCCTATCAGTGATAGAGAAAAGTG
AAAGTCGAGCTCGGTACCCGGGTCGAGGTAGGCGTGTACGGTGGGAGGCCTATATAAGCAGAGCTCGTTT
AGTGAACCGTCAGATCGCCTGGAGACGCCATCCACGCTGTTTTGACCTCCATAGAAGACACCGGGACCGA
TCCAGCCTCCGCGGCCCCGAACTAGTCCAGTGTGGTGGAATTCTGCAGATATCAACAAGTTTGTACAAAA
AAGCAGGCTTTATGTACCGAGACTACGGGGAACCGGGACCGAGCTCCGGGGCTGGCAGCCCGTACGGTCG
CCCCGCGCAGCCCCCGCAAGCTCAGGCACAGACCGCCCAGCAGCAGAAGTTCCACCTTGTGCCAAGCATC
GACAGCAGCAGCCAGGAACTGCACTGGATGGTGCAGCCTCATTTCCTGGGACCCACTGGCTATCCCCGAC
CTCTGGCCTATCCCCAGTACAGTCCCCCTCAGCCCCGGCCAGGAGTCATACGAGCCCTAGGGCCACCTCC
GGGGGTGCGTCGCAGGCCCTGCGAGCAGATCAGCCCAGAGGAGGAAGAGCGCCGCAGGGTGAGACGCGAG
CGGAACAAGCTAGCAGCTGCTAAGTGCAGAAACCGAAGAAAGGAGCTGACAGACTTCCTGCAGGCGGAGA
CCGACAAATTGGAGGATGAGAAATCGGGGCTGCAGCGAGAGATTGAAGAGCTGCAGAAGCAGAAGGAACG
CCTTGAGCTGGTGCTGGAAGCCCATCGCCCCATCTGCAAAATCCCAGAAGGAGACAAGAAGGACCCAGGT
GGTTCTGGCAGCACCAGCGGTGCTAGCAGCCCACCAGCCCCCGGCCGCCCAGTGCCTTGCATCTCCCTTT
CTCCAGGACCCGTACTTGAACCGGAAGCACTGCATACCCCCACGCTCATGACCACACCCTCTCTGACTCC
TTTTACTCCGAGTCTGGTTTTCACCTATCCTAGCACACCAGAACCTTGCTCCTCCGCTCACCGAAAGAGT
AGCAGCAGCAGTGGCGACCCCTCCTCCGACCCCCTGGGCTCTCCTACACTCCTGGCTTTGTGAACCCAGC
TTTCTTGTACAAAGTGGTTGATATCCAGCACAGTGGCGGCCGCTCGAGTCTAGAGGGCCCGCGGTTCGAA
TACCCATACGACGTCCCAGACTACGCTTAGTAATGATTAATTAAACTAGAAATTCTACCGGGTAGGGGAG
GCGCTTTTCCCAAGGCAGTCTGGAGTAACCCACCCAAGATCTGGCCTCCGCGCCGGGTTTTGGCGCCTCC
CGCGGGCGCCCCCCTCCTCACGGCGAGCGCTGCCACGTCAGACGAAGGGCGCAGCGAGCGTCCTGATCCT
TCCGCCCGGACGCTCAGGACAGCGGCCCGCTGCTCATAAGACTCGGCCTTAGAACCCCAGTATCAGCAGA
AGGACATTTTAGGACGGGACTTGGGTGACTCTAGGGCACTGGTTTTCTTTCCAGAGAGCGGAACAGGCGA
GGAAAAGTAGTCCCTTCTCGGCGATTCTGCGGAGGGATCTCCGTGGGGCGGTGAACGCCGATGATTATAT
AAGGACGCGCCGGGTGTGGCACAGCTAGTTCCGTCGCAGCCGGGATTTGGGTCGCGGTTCTTGTTTGTGG
ATCGCTGTGATCGTCACTTGGTGAGTAGCGGGCTGCTGGGCTGGCCGGGGCTTTCGTGGCCGCCGGGCCG
CTCGGTGGGACGGAAGCGTGTGGAGAGACCGCCAAGGGCTGTAGTCTGGGTCCGCGAGCAAGGTTGCCCT
GAACTGGGGGTTGGGGGGAGCGCAGCAAAATGGCGGCTGTTCCCGAGTCTTGAATGGAAGACGCTTGTGA
GGCGGGCTGTGAGGTCGTTGAAACAAGGTGGGGGGCATGGTGGGCGGCAAGAACCCAAGGTCTTGAGGCC
TTCGCTAATGCGGGAAAGCTCTTATTCGGGTGAGATGGGCTGGGGCACCATCTGGGGACCCTGACGTGAA
GTTTGTCACTGACTGGAGAACTCGGTTTGTCGTCTGTTGCGGGGGCGGCAGTTATGGCGGTGCCGTTGGG
CAGTGCACCCGTACCTTTGGGAGCGCGCGCCCTCGTCGTGTCGTGACGTCACCCGTTCTGTTGGCTTATA
ATGCAGGGTGGGGCCACCTGCCGGTAGGTGTGCGGTAGGCTTTTCTCCGTCGCAGGACGCAGGGTTCGGG
CCTAGGGTAGGCTCTCCTGAATCGACAGGCGCCGGACCTCTGGTGAGGGGAGGGATAAGTGAGGCGTCAG
TTTCTTTGGTCGGTTTTATGTACCTATCTTCTTAAGTAGCTGAAGCTCCGGTTTTGAACTATGCGCTCGG
GGTTGGCGAGTGTGTTTTGTGAAGTTTTTTAGGCACCTTTTGAAATGTAATCATTTGGGTCAATATGTAA
TTTTCAGTGTTAGACTAGTAAATTGTCCGCTAAATTCTGGCCGTTTTTGGCTTTTTTGTTAGACGAAGCT
TGGTACCGAGCTCGGATCTCCACCCCGTACCGGTCCTGCAGTCGAATTCACCATGTCTAGACTGGACAAG
AGCAAAGTCATAAACGGAGCTCTGGAATTACTCAATGGTGTCGGTATCGAAGGCCTGACGACAAGGAAAC
TCGCTCAAAAGCTGGGAGTTGAGCAGCCTACCCTGTACTGGCACGTGAAGAACAAGCGGGCCCTGCTCGA
TGCCCTGCCAATCGAGATGCTGGACAGGCATCATACCCACTTCTGCCCCCTGGAAGGCGAGTCATGGCAA
GACTTTCTGCGGAACAACGCCAAGTCATACCGCTGTGCTCTCCTCTCACATCGCGACGGGGCTAAAGTGC
ATCTCGGCACCCGCCCAACAGAGAAACAGTACGAAACCCTGGAAAATCAGCTCGCGTTCCTGTGTCAGCA
AGGCTTCTCCCTGGAGAACGCACTGTACGCTCTGTCCGCCGTGGGCCACTTTACACTGGGCTGCGTATTG
GAGGAACAGGAGCATCAAGTAGCAAAAGAGGAAAGAGAGACACCTACCACCGATTCTATGCCCCCACTTC
TGAGACAAGCAATTGAGCTGTTCGACCGGCAGGGAGCCGAACCTGCCTTCCTTTTCGGCCTGGAACTAAT
CATATGTGGCCTGGAGAAACAGCTAAAGTGCGAAAGCGGCGGGCCGACCGACGCCCTTGACGATTTTGAC
TTAGACATGCTCCCAGCCGATGCCCTTGACGACTTTGACCTTGATATGCTGCCTGCTGACGCTCTTGACG
ATTTTGACCTTGACATGCTCCCCGGGTAACTAAGTAAGGATCCGCGGCCGCACTAGAGGAATTCCGCCCC
TCTCCCCCCCCCCCCTCYCCCTCCCCCCCCCCTAACGTTACTGGCCGAAGCCGCTTGGAATAAGGCCGGT
GTGCGTTTGTCTATATGTTATTTTCCACCATATTGCCGTCTTTTGGCAATGTGAGGGCCCGGAAACCTGG
CCCTGTCTTCTTGACGAGCATTCCTAGGGGTCTTTCCCCTCTCGCCAAAGGAATGCAAGGTCTGTTGAAT
GTCGTGAAGGAAGCAGTTCCTCTGGAAGCTTCTTGAAGACAAACAACGTCTGTAGCGACCCTTTGCAGGC
AGCGGAACCCCCCACCTGGCGACAGGTGCCTCTGCGGCCAAAAGCCACGTGTATAAGATACACCTGCAAA
GGCGGCACAACCCCAGTGCCACGTTGTGAGTTGGATAGTTGTGGAAAGAGTCAAATGGCTCTCCTCAAGC
GTATTCAACAAGGGGCTGAAGGATGCCCAGAAGGTACCCCATTGTATGGGATCTGATCTGGGGCCTCGGT
GCACATGCTTTACATGTGTTTAGTCGAGGTTAAAAAAACGTCTAGGCCCCCCGAACCACGGGGACGTGGT
TTTCCTTTGAAAAACACGATGATAAGCTTAAACCATGGCCAAGCCTTTGTCTCAAGAAGAATCCACCCTC
ATTGAAAGAGCAACGGCTACAATCAACAGCATCCCCATCTCTGAAGACTACAGCGTCGCCAGCGCAGCTC
TCTCTAGCGACGGCCGCATCTTCACTGGTGTCAATGTATATCATTTTACTGGGGGACCTTGTGCAGAACT
CGTGGTGCTGGGCACTGCTGCTGCTGCGGCAGCTGGCAACCTGACTTGTATCGTCGCGATCGGAAATGAG
AACAGGGGCATCTTGAGCCCCTGCGGACGGTGCCGACAGGTGCTTCTCGATCTGCATCCTGGGATCAAAG
CCATAGTGAAGGACAGTGATGGACAGCCGACGGCAGTTGGGATTCGTGAATTGCTGCCCTCTGGTTATGT
GTGGGAGGGCTAATAGCCGGTCCACCATGATTGAACAAGATGGATTGCACGCAGGTTCTCCGGCCGCTTG
GGTGGAGAGGCTATTCGGCTATGACTGGGCACAACAGACAATCGGCTGCTCTGATGCCGCCGTGTTCCGG
CTGTCAGCGCAGGGGCGCCCGGTTCTTTTTGTCAAGACCGACCTGTCCGGTGCCCTGAATGAACTGCAAG
ACGAGGCAGCGCGGCTATCGTGGCTGGCCACGACGGGCGTTCCTTGCGCAGCTGTGCTCGACGTTGTCAC
TGAAGCGGGAAGGGACTGGCTGCTATTGGGCGAAGTGCCGGGGCAGGATCTCCTGTCATCTCACCTTGCT
CCTGCCGAGAAAGTATCCATCATGGCTGATGCAATGCGGCGGCTGCATACGCTTGATCCGGCTACCTGCC
CATTCGACCACCAAGCGAAACATCGCATCGAGCGAGCACGTACTCGGATGGAAGCCGGTCTTGTCGATCA
GGATGATCTGGACGAAGAGCATCAGGGGCTCGCGCCAGCCGAACTGTTCGCCAGGCTCAAGGCGAGCATG
CCCGACGGCGAGGATCTCGTCGTGACCCATGGCGATGCCTGCTTGCCGAATATCATGGTGGAAAATGGCC
GCTTTTCTGGATTCATCGACTGTGGCCGGCTGGGTGTGGCGGACCGCTATCAGGACATAGCGTTGGCTAC
CCGTGATATTGCTGAAGAGCTTGGCGGCGAATGGGCTGACCGCTTCCTCGTGCTTTACGGTATCGCCGCT
CCCGATTCGCAGCGCATCGCCTTCTATCGCCTTCTTGACGAGTTCTTCTGATGTACAAGTAAAGCGGCCG
CGACTCTAGATCATAATCAGCCATACCACATTTGTAGAGGTTTTACTTGCTTTAAAAAACCTCCCACACC
TCCCCCTGAACCTGAAACATAAAATGAATGCAATTGTTGTTGTTTAGTCCCTCCCAATTCGATATCAAGC
TTATCGCGATAGATCCTAATCAACCTCTGGATTACAAAATTTGTGAAAGATTGACTGGTATTCTTAACTA
TGTTGCTCCTTTTACGCTATGTGGATACGCTGCTTTAATGCCTTTGTATCATGCTATTGCTTCCCGTATG
GCTTTCATTTTCTCCTCCTTGTATAAATCCTGGTTGCTGTCTCTTTATGAGGAGTTGTGGCCCGTTGTCA
GGCAACGTGGCGTGGTGTGCACTGTGTTTGCTGACGCAACCCCCACTGGTTGGGGCATTGCCACCACCTG
TCAGCTCCTTTCCGGGACTTTCGCTTTCCCCCTCCCTATTGCCACGGCGGAACTCATCGCCGCCTGCCTT
GCCCGCTGCTGGACAGGGGCTCGGCTGTTGGGCACTGACAATTCCGTGGTGTTGTCGGGGAAATCATCGT
CCTTTCCTTGGCTGCTCGCCTGTGTTGCCACCTGGATTCTGCGCGGGACGTCCTTCTGCTACGTCCCTTC
GGCCCTCAATCCAGCGGACCTTCCTTCCCGCGGCCTGCTGCCGGCTCTGCGGCCTCTTCCGCGTCTTCGC
CTTCGCCCTCAGACGAGTCGGATCTCCCTTTGGGCCGCCTCCCCGCCTGAGATCCTTTAAGACCAATGAC
TTACAAGGCAGCTGTAGATCTTAGCCACTTTTTAAAAGAAAAGGGGGGACTGGAAGGGCTAATTCACTCC
CAACGAAGACAAGATCTGCTTTTTGCTTGTACTGGGTCTCTCTGGTTAGACCAGATCTGAGCCTGGGAGC
TCTCTGGCTAACTAGGGAACCCACTGCTTAAGCCTCAATAAAGCTTGCCTTGAGTGCTTCAAGTAGTGTG
TGCCCGTCTGTTGTGTGACTCTGGTAACTAGAGATCCCTCAGACCCTTTTAGTCAGTGTGGAAAATCTCT
AGCAGTAGTAGTTCATGTCATCTTATTATTCAGTATTTATAACTTGCAAAGAAATGAATATCAGAGAGTG
AGAGGCCCGGGTTAATTAAGGAAAGGGCTAGATCATTCTTGAAGACGAAAGGGCCTCGTGATACGCCTAT
TTTTATAGGTTAATGTCATGATAATAATGGTTTCTTAGACGTCAGGTGGCACTTTTCGGGGAAATGTGCG
CGGAACCCCTATTTGTTTATTTTTCTAAATACATTCAAATATGTATCCGCTCATGAGACAATAACCCTGA
TAAATGCTTCAATAATATTGAAAAAGGAAGAGTATGAGTATTCAACATTTCCGTGTCGCCCTTATTCCCT
TTTTTGCGGCATTTTGCCTTCCTGTTTTTGCTCACCCAGAAACGCTGGTGAAAGTAAAAGATGCTGAAGA
TCAGTTGGGTGCACGAGTGGGTTACATCGAACTGGATCTCAACAGCGGTAAGATCCTTGAGAGTTTTCGC
CCCGAAGAACGTTTTCCAATGATGAGCACTTTTAAAGTTCTGCTATGTGGCGCGGTATTATCCCGTGTTG
ACGCCGGGCAAGAGCAACTCGGTCGCCGCATACACTATTCTCAGAATGACTTGGTTGAGTACTCACCAGT
CACAGAAAAGCATCTTACGGATGGCATGACAGTAAGAGAATTATGCAGTGCTGCCATAACCATGAGTGAT
AACACTGCGGCCAACTTACTTCTGACAACGATCGGAGGACCGAAGGAGCTAACCGCTTTTTTGCACAACA
TGGGGGATCATGTAACTCGCCTTGATCGTTGGGAACCGGAGCTGAATGAAGCCATACCAAACGACGAGCG
TGACACCACGATGCCTGTAGCAATGGCAACAACGTTGCGCAAACTATTAACTGGCGAACTACTTACTCTA
GCTTCCCGGCAACAATTAATAGACTGGATGGAGGCGGATAAAGTTGCAGGACCACTTCTGCGCTCGGCCC
TTCCGGCTGGCTGGTTTATTGCTGATAAATCTGGAGCCGGTGAGCGTGGGTCTCGCGGTATCATTGCAGC
ACTGGGGCCAGATGGTAAGCCCTCCCGTATCGTAGTTATCTACACGACGGGGAGTCAGGCAACTATGGAT
GAACGAAATAGACAGATCGCTGAGATAGGTGCCTCACTGATTAAGCATTGGTAACTGTCAGACCAAGTTT
ACTCATATATACTTTAGATTGATTTAAAACTTCATTTTTAATTTAAAAGGATCTAGGTGAAGATCCTTTT
TGATAATCTCATGACCAAAATCCCTTAACGTGAGTTTTCGTTCCACTGAGCGTCAGACCCCGTAGAAAAG
ATCAAAGGATCTTCTTGAGATCCTTTTTTTCTGCGCGTAATCTGCTGCTTGCAAACAAAAAAACCACCGC
TACCAGCGGTGGTTTGTTTGCCGGATCAAGAGCTACCAACTCTTTTTCCGAAGGTAACTGGCTTCAGCAG
AGCGCAGATACCAAATACTGTTCTTCTAGTGTAGCCGTAGTTAGGCCACCACTTCAAGAACTCTGTAGCA
CCGCCTACATACCTCGCTCTGCTAATCCTGTTACCAGTGGCTGCTGCCAGTGGCGATAAGTCGTGTCTTA
CCGGGTTGGACTCAAGACGATAGTTACCGGATAAGGCGCAGCGGTCGGGCTGAACGGGGGGTTCGTGCAC
ACAGCCCAGCTTGGAGCGAACGACCTACACCGAACTGAGATACCTACAGCGTGAGCTATGAGAAAGCGCC
ACGCTTCCCGAAGGGAGAAAGGCGGACAGGTATCCGGTAAGCGGCAGGGTCGGAACAGGAGAGCGCACGA
GGGAGCTTCCAGGGGGAAACGCCTGGTATCTTTATAGTCCTGTCGGGTTTCGCCACCTCTGACTTGAGCG
TCGATTTTTGTGATGCTCGTCAGGGGGGCGGAGCCTATGGAAAAACGCCAGCAACGCGGCCTTTTTACGG
TTCCTGGCCTTTTGCTGGCCTTTTGCTCACATGTTCTTTCCTGCGTTATCCCCTGATTCTGTGGATAACC
GTATTACCGCCTTTGAGTGAGCTGATACCGCTCGCCGCAGCCGAACGACCGAGCGCAGCGAGTCAGTGAG
CGAGGAAGCGGAAGAGCGCCCAATACGCAAACCGCCTCTCCCCGCGCGTTGGCCGATTCATTAATGCAGC
AAGCTCATGGCTGACTAATTTTTTTTATTTATGCAGAGGCCGAGGCCGCCTCGGCCTCTGAGCTATTCCA
GAAGTAGTGAGGAGGCTTTTTTGGAGGCCTAGGCTTTTGCAAAAAGCTCCCCGTGGCACGACAGGTTTCC
CGACTGGAAAGCGGGCAGTGAGCGCAACGCAATTAATGTGAGTTAGCTCACTCATTAGGCACCCCAGGCT
TTACACTTTATGCTTCCGGCTCGTATGTTGTGTGGAATTGTGAGCGGATAACAATTTCACACAGGAAACA
GCTATGACATGATTACGAATTTCACAAATAAAGCATTTTTTTCACTGCATTCTAGTTGTGGTTTGTCCAA
ACTCATCAATGTATCTTATCATGTCTGGATCAACTGGATAACTCAAGCTAACCAAAATCATCCCAAACTT
CCCACCCCATACCCTATTACCACTGCCAATTACCTGTGGTTTCATTTACTCTAAACCTGTGATTCCTCTG
AATTATTTTCATTTTAAAGAAATTGTATTTGTTAAATATGTACTACAAACTTAGTAGT
